Addgene plasmid #182477: Coexpressed VLP NES (G)
Purpose: YIp for expressing Murine polyomavirus deltaVP1 (GAL1 promoter), VP2C-ERG20(F96C) (GAL10 promoter), and VP2C-AcNES1 (GAL7 promoter). Contains uracil marker (K. lactis URA3).
Depositing lab: Claudia Vickers. Depositing organization: University of Queensland. Publication: Synthetic in vivo compartmentalisation improves metabolic flux and modulates the product profile of promiscuous enzymes. Cheah LC, Liu L, Plan MR, Peng B, Lu Z, Schenk G, Vickers CE, Sainsbury F. bioRxiv 2022.11.24.517869 10.1101/2022.11.24.517869.
Backbone
  Vector backbone: pILGFPB5A
  Vector type: Yeast Expression, Synthetic Biology ; Metabolic engineering
  Selectable markers: URA3
Growth in bacteria
  Bacterial resistance: Ampicillin, 100 μg/mL
  Growth temperature: 37°C
  Growth strain: DH5alpha
  Copy number: High Copy
Gene/Insert 1
  Gene/Insert name: VP2C-FPPS(G) (alt name: VP2C-ERG20(F96C), farnesyl diphosphate synthase)
  Species: S. cerevisiae (budding yeast), Synthetic; Murine polyomavirus
  Insert size (bp): 1263
  Promoter: GAL10
  Cloning method: Gibson Cloning
  Sequencing primers: 5′ GTGGTAATGCCATGTAATATGATTATTAAAC; 3′ CTCAACAGTGCTCCGAAG
Gene/Insert 2
  Gene/Insert name: deltaVP1 (alt name: VP1, deltaNLS VP1)
  Species: Synthetic; Murine polyomavirus
  Insert size (bp): 1143
  Promoter: GAL1
  Cloning method: Gibson Cloning
  Sequencing primers: 5′ ACTTCTTATTCAAATGTCATAAAAGTATCAAC; 3′ CCAGCCTGCTTTTCTGTAAC
Gene/Insert 3
  Gene/Insert name: VP2C-NES (alt name: VP2C-AcNES1, nerolidol/linalool synthase)
  Species: Synthetic; Murine polyomavirus; Actinidia chinensis
  Insert size (bp): 1926
  Promoter: GAL7
  Cloning method: Gibson Cloning
  Sequencing primers: 5′ TAGTATTCGTTTGGTAAAGTAGAGG; 3′ GCATTGGCACGGTGCAACAC
Terms and licenses: Academic/Nonprofit Terms; Industry Terms: Not Available to Industry
Depositor comments: Please visit https://www.biorxiv.org/content/10.1101/2022.11.24.517869v1 for bioRxiv preprint.
How to cite: Coexpressed VLP NES (G) was a gift from Claudia Vickers (Addgene plasmid # 182477 ; http://n2t.net/addgene:182477 ; RRID:Addgene_182477)
