[The description below was written by a language model from this plasmid's Addgene catalogue record and pLannotate feature annotations shown in this document.]
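Description:
Coexpressed VLP NES (G) is a yeast integrating plasmid (YIp) built on the pILGFPB5A backbone for metabolic engineering in Saccharomyces cerevisiae. It has no yeast replication origin in the annotated features, consistent with maintenance by chromosomal integration, and yeast transformants are selected by uracil prototrophy. The catalogue describes the marker as Kluyveromyces lactis URA3, whereas the automated annotation labels the marker coding sequence by similarity to S. cerevisiae URA3. Short S. cerevisiae URA3 and URA3 promoter fragments are also annotated, but the record does not state the integration locus. In E. coli the plasmid is propagated through a high-copy ColE1/pUC-type origin with ampicillin resistance. Remnants of lac, rop and bom elements are backbone leftovers.

The payload is three galactose-regulated expression units that together build an enzyme-loaded virus-like particle. The divergent GAL1,10 promoter drives murine polyomavirus deltaVP1 (a VP1 capsid protein lacking its nuclear localisation signal) from the GAL1 side. From the GAL10 side it drives a fusion of the VP2 C-terminal fragment (VP2C) to the F96C mutant of farnesyl diphosphate synthase ERG20. A third cassette, under the GAL7 promoter according to the catalogue (this promoter is not annotated in the feature table), expresses VP2C fused to the nerolidol/linalool synthase AcNES1 from Actinidia chinensis. The annotation tool matched this sequence to the strawberry homologue, which reflects similarity rather than source. VP1 self-assembles into capsids, and VP2C serves as an anchor that binds the interior of VP1 pentamers, so both tagged enzymes should be co-encapsulated. The associated work used such synthetic compartments to examine how co-localising a prenyl diphosphate synthase with a promiscuous terpene synthase affects metabolic flux and product profile.
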