Features (pLannotate 1.2.2; 19 found; start..end, strand, type, name):
     69..1631    -  CDS            NES1_FRAAN: Experimental evidence at protein level: Swiss-Prot protein existence level 1. Involved in monoterpene (C10) and sesquiterpene (C15) biosynthesis. Converts geranyl diphosphate (GPP) into S-linalool and farnesyl diphosphate (FPP) into (3S)-E-nerolidol. Exclusively present and highly expressed in the fruit of cultivated (octaploid) varieties. From Fragaria ananassa (Strawberry) (Fragaria chiloensis x Fragaria virginiana).
   1833..1985    -  CDS            VP2_POVMA (fragment): Experimental evidence at protein level: Swiss-Prot protein existence level 1. [Isoform VP3]: structural protein that resides within the core of the capsid surrounded by 72 VP1 pentamers. Following virus endocytosis and trafficking to the endoplasmic reticulum, VP2 and VP3 form oligomers and integrate into the endoplasmic reticulum membrane. Heterooligomer VP2-VP3 may create a viroporin for transporting the viral genome across the endoplasmic reticulum membrane to the cytoplasm. Nuclear entry of the viral DNA involves the selective exposure and importin recognition of VP2 or Vp3 nuclear localiz
   2729..3784    -  CDS            ERG20: FPPS_YEAST - Also known as BOT3, FDS1, FPP1. Experimental evidence at protein level: Swiss-Prot protein existence level 1. Catalyzes the sequential condensation of isopentenyl pyrophosphate with the allylic pyrophosphates, dimethylallyl pyrophosphate, and then with the resultant geranylpyrophosphate to the ultimate product farnesyl pyrophosphate. From Saccharomyces cerevisiae (strain ATCC 204508 / S288c) (Baker's yeast).
   3836..3988    -  CDS            VP2_POVMA (fragment): Experimental evidence at protein level: Swiss-Prot protein existence level 1. [Isoform VP3]: structural protein that resides within the core of the capsid surrounded by 72 VP1 pentamers. Following virus endocytosis and trafficking to the endoplasmic reticulum, VP2 and VP3 form oligomers and integrate into the endoplasmic reticulum membrane. Heterooligomer VP2-VP3 may create a viroporin for transporting the viral genome across the endoplasmic reticulum membrane to the cytoplasm. Nuclear entry of the viral DNA involves the selective exposure and importin recognition of VP2 or Vp3 nuclear localiz
   4009..4662    +  promoter       GAL1,10 promoter: GAL1 and GAL10 genes of S. cerevisiae; divergent inducible promoter, regulated by Gal4
   4664..5815    +  CDS            VP1_POVMP: Experimental evidence at protein level: Swiss-Prot protein existence level 1. Forms an icosahedral capsid with a T=7 symmetry and a 40 nm diameter. The capsid is composed of 72 pentamers linked to each other by disulfide bonds and associated with VP2 or VP3 proteins. Interacts with terminal alpha(2,3)-linked sialic acids on the cell surface to provide virion attachment to target cell. This attachment induces virion internalization predominantly through caveolin-mediated endocytosis. Once attached, the virion is internalized by caveolin- mediated endocytosis and traffics to the endoplasmic reti
   5833..5932    +  CDS            URA3 (fragment): orotidine-5'-phosphate decarboxylase, required for uracil biosynthesis; S. cerevisiae URA3; yeast auxotrophic marker, counterselectable with 5-fluoroorotic acid (5-FOA)
   6086..6102    -  protein_bind   lac operator: The lac repressor binds to the lac operator to inhibit transcription in E. coli. This inhibition can be relieved by adding lactose or isopropyl-β-D-thiogalactopyranoside (IPTG). lac repressor encoded by lacI
   6110..6140    -  promoter       lac promoter: promoter for the E. coli lac operon
   6155..6176    -  protein_bind   CAP binding site: CAP binding activates transcription in the presence of cAMP. E. coli catabolite activator protein
   6189..6281    -  CDS            lacI (fragment): lac repressor; lacI; The lac repressor binds to the lac operator to inhibit transcription in E. coli. This inhibition can be relieved by adding lactose or isopropyl-β-D-thiogalactopyranoside (IPTG).
   6464..7052    -  rep_origin     ori: high-copy-number ColE1/pMB1/pBR322/pUC origin of replication
   7223..8083    -  CDS            AmpR: β-lactamase; bla; confers resistance to ampicillin, carbenicillin, and related antibiotics
   8084..8188    -  promoter       AmpR promoter: bla
   8283..8318    +  CDS            rop (fragment): Rop protein, which maintains plasmids at low copy number; rop
   8420..8519    +  misc_feature   bom (fragment): basis of mobility region from pBR322
   8525..8682    -  CDS            lacZα (fragment): LacZα fragment of β-galactosidase; lacZ fragment
   8689..8852    +  promoter       URA3 promoter (fragment): S. cerevisiae URA3
   8855..9640    +  CDS            URA3: PYRF_YEAST - Experimental evidence at protein level: Swiss-Prot protein existence level 1. From Saccharomyces cerevisiae (strain ATCC 204508 / S288c) (Baker's yeast).
>Addgene plasmid #182477 | Coexpressed VLP NES (G) | addgene full sequence | sequence record 360429 | Addgene NGS Result
ATATATATATATATATATATAAAACTGTACATATACTGTTTAAATTAATCTATCTCGAGTTATAAAGATG
TGTTATAGATCATTGCCTTCATGTGTTCTTCTAAAATTGGCAAGTTATGGTTGTCATCGTAAGAGTACAT
CATAGGGATCATTCTAGCCATATTCAAGGAACCTATTCTGAATGATTCAGAAAAAGGGTTTGGTGATAAG
CATTCCTTATTCAAACATTTCCATGCTTCGGAGATCATTCTTATTACTTCTTCTCTGGCTGAATCGACAC
TGGAACCCTTATGTTCCTTCATGTAACATTCGATGTAAGAACCATCATAACCATCTTGGTCTTCATCTTT
GGCTGAACCCAAGTCATCAGATAATCTCAAAATGGTTGCGATACTTGTGGAAATACCTGGATAGTCATCT
ACCAAATCAACTGATTCTTGTGTAATACCGTCACCTAACAAGAAAAACATGTGGGCCAAGACAACATGAA
CACCTGAAGAGATGATACCGTTCTTTAAGTATTCTTCTGCATTTGGCAAGTGACCAGAGGCGAACCACTT
TGCTTCAACTAAAAATGCATTGCACAAACTAGCCCAAGTCTTTTGCAAGGAATCAATAGGGTTTTGACCA
TGCTTTTTATAGATTTTGTATGCGATTTCGTTGGTAACATCGTACAAAGCCTTGAAACATACTTTCATGT
AGTCTGGTAATTGTTCGACGGCAGACAATTCCCATCTATTAACTGCATCAGTAAACAAGGTCAATTCTTC
AATGGTACCATAGACGTCGAAGATGTCATCTATGATGTATATAAAAGAAATAGGCTTAGTTAATTCAACT
CTTTCTTCACTGAATCTTGGATCGGTTAAAGCGGCCATAGGCCACATATACCACTTCAATGGTTGGTTTC
TAGCCAATTTCAATTCATTGGCTAAACCTGTATCCTTCCACCATTGAGAAACTTGGAATACTTCCTTTTG
ATGGATACTTTGTACGATAGTCAAATCCATCTTAGCTAATTCTTGCAAATTATCGACACCGTCCCAGTTT
GGACCCTTGCAGTTCATGTAGGACAATTTTTGACCCATAAAGGTAGCCAATGACTTGTGGTATGGATGTG
TTAAAGTGTTAGAAACCAATCTGGCTTCGTGATGATTAGGATCTTTTGTCCATCTACCTAACAATTGACT
GGAGAAATCAGCAGCTTGATCTAAGATGTCTTCACCTTCTATTCTCAATTGACTTGCTTCGTATAAGGAC
ATCAAACCTCTAATATCTGTTGACAATTCTGATCTGAATCTACCTTCCTTATCCTTGAAGTTATTAAAGA
CGTCAGCGGTAACATTGTGACCTTCTTGTCTTAAGAATCTAAACAATGTTGAAACTTCGTACAAACCATG
TTCAGGGTAACCATCTGGAGTTGAAGATATGATTTGTTGCTTTTGCAAGAATGCACCAATTTCACCTCTG
AAATGGTAATCGATACCCAATCTTTGCAAAGCGTCTATCATAACTAAACCTTCCAAAGGGTTTTCTTCAA
CTTCTCTTAATGCTTTTCTAACATCTTCCAACTTTTCTTCGTACTTAACGTATAATTCGTCAGAAAATGA
TCTGTAACCAGTTTGAGGGTTATTGTGCTTACTAGGATTGGAAATACATGTCAAATCTTCAGCTATAGAC
CATTTATGAGTAATTGGTACGGAAGGAGCGATTGGAGTTCTGTAAGCGTTGGAGTTTTGTGGGGAGTTGT
TAGTTGCGATAGGACCTGCTGCGGTAGCCATGAGCTCAGAACCGCCGCCACCGGAGCCACCGCCACCAGA
ACCACCACCACCTGGAGTGATGTCACCATACAAACCCAAAATCAATGGCAACATCCAATCTGGAGTAACT
CTTTGATGAGAAACAACTTGAGCTTGATAAAATTTAATAACTTCACCAGATTCATCTTGAATATGAGCAG
CTGGAGTTGGACCACCATTACCCATTTTATCGATTTTTGAGGGAATATTCAACTGTTTTTTTTTATCATG
TTGATGCTCTGCATAATAATGCCCATAAATATTTCCGACCTGCTTTTATATCTTTGCTAGCCAAACTAAC
TGAACATAGCTACACATTATTTTCAGCTTGGCTATTTTGTGAACACTGTATAGCCAGTCCTTCGGATCAC
GGTCAACAGTTGTCCGAGCGCTTTTTGGACCCTTTCCCTTATTTTTGGGTTAAGGAAAATGACAGAAAAT
ATATCTAATGAGCCTTCGCTCAACAGTGCTCCGAAGTATAGCTTTCCAAAAGGAGAGGCAAAGCAATTTA
AGAATGTATGAACAAAATAAAGGGGAAAAATTACCCCCTCTACTTTACCAAACGAATACTACCAATAATA
TTTACAACTTTTCCTTATGATTTTTTCACTGAAGCGCTTCGCAATAGTTGTGAGTGATATCAAAAGTAAC
GAAATGAACTCCGCGGCTCGTGCTATATTCTTGTTGCTACCGTCCATATCTTTCCATAGATTTTCAATTT
TTGATGTCTCCATGGTGGTACAGAGAACTTGTAAACAATTCGGTCCCTACATGTGAGGAAATTCGCTGTG
ACACTTTTATCACTGAACTCCAAATTTAAAAAATAGCATAAAATTCGTTATACAGCAAATCTATGTGTTG
CAATTAAGAACTAAAAGATATAGAGTGCATATTTTCAAGAAGGATAGTAAGCTGGCAAAAGATCTTTATT
TGCTTCTCTTGTAAACTTTGTTCAAAAACGCAGTTAAGACATCAGCTTTGAAGCCACGAGACTCATCGAC
CTGAGAAATTTTAGCCTTCAAATCCTTGGCAATAGACTCTTCATATTCGTGGTATAGCTGTTCAATTTTC
AAGTCATTGAAAATCTTTTTGCATTTGGCTTCTGCGACTGAGTCCTTCTTACCGTAATTTTCGTCTAAAG
TCTTTCTTTGTTCTGCGGAAGCAAGTTCTAATGCCTTGTTGATTACCCAAGAACATTTGTTATCTTGGAT
ATCTGTACCGATCTTACCGATCTGTTCTGGGGTACCGAAGCAGTCTAAGTAGTCATCTTGAATTTGGAAG
TATTCACCCAATGGAATCAAGACATCTCTGGCTTGTTTCAAATCCTTTTCATCCGTGATACCGGCAACGT
ACATGGCCAATGCGACAGGCAAGTAGAAAGAATAGTAAGCAGTCTTGAAAGTAACTATGAAGGAGTGCTT
CTTTAGGGAGAACTTACTCAAGTCGACTTTGTCTTCAGGTGCAGTGATTAAGTCCATCAATTGGCCCAAT
TCGGTTTGGAAGGTGACCTCATGGAACAATTCGGTGATATCTATGTAGTATTTTTCGTTTCTGAAGTGAG
ATTTCAAAAGCTTGTAGATAGCAGCCTCTAACATGAATGCGTCATTGATGGCAATTTCCCCAACTTCAGG
AACCTTGTACCAACATGGTTGGCCTCTTCTGGTAATGGACTTGTCCATCATATCATCGGCGACCAAACAG
TAAGCCTGCAACAACTCAATGCACCAACCTAGAATGGCAACCTTTTCGTATTCTTCTTGCCCCAATTGTT
CAACGGTCTTGTTGGAGAGAATAGCATACGTGTCCACAACGGACAAACCTCTATTTAGCTTACCGCCTGG
AGTGTTGTAGTTCAATGAGTGGGCATACCAGTCACATGCTTCCTTAGGCATACCGTAAGCCAAAAGCGAT
GCGTTCAATTCCTCTACTAATTTAGGGAAAACGTTCAAGAATCTCTCTCTCCTAATTTCTTTTTCTGAAG
CCATGGATCCAGAACCGCCGCCACCGGAGCCACCGCCACCAGAACCACCACCACCTGGAGTGATGTCACC
ATACAAACCCAAAATCAATGGCAACATCCAATCTGGAGTAACTCTTTGATGAGAAACAACTTGAGCTTGA
TAAAATTTAATAACTTCACCAGATTCATCTTGAATATGAGCAGCTGGAGTTGGACCACCATTACCCATTT
TATCGATTTATATTGAATTTTCAAAAATTCTTACTTTTTTTTTTGGATGGACGCAAAGAAGTTTAATAAT
CATATTACATGGCAATACCACCATATACATATCCATATCTAATCTTACTTATATGTTGTGGAAATGTAAA
GAGCCCCATTATCTTAGCCTAAAAAAACCTTCTCTTTGGAACTTTCAGTAATACGCTTAACTGCTCATTG
CTATATTGAAGTACGGATTAGAAGCCGCCGAGCGGGCGACAGCCCTCCGACGGAAGACTCTCCTCCGTGC
GTCCTGGTCTTCACCGGTCGCGTTCCTGAAACGCAGATGTGCCTCGCGCCGCACTGCTCCGAACAATAAA
GATTCTACAATACTAGCTTTTATGGTTATGAAGAGGAAAAATTGGCAGTAACCTGGCCCCACAAACCTTC
AAATCAACGAATCAAATTAACAACCATAGGATAATAATGCGATTAGTTTTTTAGCCTTATTTCTGGGGTA
ATTAATCAGCGAAGCGATGATTTTTGATCTATTAACAGATATATAAATGCAAAAGCTGCATAACCACTTT
AACTAATACTTTCAACATTTTCGGTTTGTATTACTTCTTATTCAAATGTCATAAAAGTATCAACAAAAAA
TTGTTAATATACCTCTATACTTTAACGTCAAGGAGAAAAAACTATAGCTAGCAAAATGGCTTCAGGTGTA
AGTAAATGCGAAACCAAATGCACAAAGGCTTGCCCTAGACCAGCTCCAGTTCCTAAGTTATTGATTAAAG
GTGGTATGGAAGTTTTGGATTTGGTTACAGGTCCAGATTCTGTTACTGAAATCGAAGCATTTTTGAACCC
AAGAATGGGTCAACCACCAACACCAGAATCTTTAACTGAAGGTGGTCAATATTACGGTTGGTCAAGAGGT
ATTAATTTGGCTACATCTGATACTGAAGATTCACCAGGTAATAATACATTACCAACTTGGTCTATGGCAA
AATTGCAATTACCAATGTTGAACGAAGATTTGACTTGTGATACTTTGCAAATGTGGGAAGCAGTTTCAGT
TAAAACAGAAGTTGTTGGTTCTGGTTCTTTGTTGGATGTTCATGGTTTTAATAAGCCAACAGATACTGTT
AACACAAAGGGTATTTCTACTCCAGTTGAAGGTTCACAATATCATGTTTTTGCTGTTGGTGGTGAACCAT
TGGATTTGCAAGGTTTAGTTACAGATGCAAGAACTAAGTACAAGGAAGAAGGTGTTGTTACTATTAAAAC
AATCACTAAGAAAGATATGGTTAATAAGGATCAAGTTTTGAACCCAATTTCAAAGGCTAAATTGGATAAG
GATGGCATGTACCCAGTTGAAATTTGGCATCCAGATCCAGCTAAAAATGAAAACACAAGATACTTCGGTA
ATTACACTGGTGGTACTACAACTCCACCAGTTTTGCAATTCACTAACACTTTGACAACTGTTTTGTTAGA
TGAAAATGGTGTTGGTCCATTATGTAAAGGTGAAGGTTTGTACTTATCTTGCGTTGATATTATGGGTTGG
AGAGTTACAAGAAACTACGATGTTCATCATTGGAGAGGTTTGCCAAGATACTTCAAGATTACTTTAAGAA
AAAGATGGGTTAAAAATCCATACCCAATGGCTTCTTTGATTTCTTCTTTGTTTAATAATATGTTACCACA
AGTTCAAGGTCAACCAATGGAAGGTGAAAACACACAAGTTGAAGAAGTTAGAGTTTACGATGGTACTGAA
CCAGTTCCAGGTGACCCTGACATGACAAGATATGTAGATAGATTCGGTAAAACTAAAACTGTATTCCCTG
GTAATTAAGCGGCCGCACTAGTAGGACTATTTGCAAAGGGAAGGGATGCTAAGGTAGAGGGTGAACGTTA
CAGAAAAGCAGGCTGGGAAGCATATTTGAGAAGATGCGGCCAGCAAAACTAAAAAACTGTATTATAAGTA
AATGCATGTATACTAAACTCACAAATTAGAGCTTCAATTTAATTATATCAGTTATTACCCGGGAATCTCG
GTCGTAATGATTTAAATGCATGCAAGCTTGGCGTAATCATGGTCATAGCTGTTTCCTGTGTGAAATTGTT
ATCCGCTCACAATTCCACACAACATACGAGCCGGAAGCATAAAGTGTAAAGCCTGGGGTGCCTAATGAGT
GAGCTAACTCACATTAATTGCGTTGCGCTCACTGCCCGCTTTCCAGTCGGGAAACCTGTCGTGCCAGCTG
CATTAATGAATCGGCCAACGCGCGGGGAGAGGCGGTTTGCGTATTGGGCGCTCTTCCGCTTCCTCGCTCA
CTGACTCGCTGCGCTCGGTCGTTCGGCTGCGGCGAGCGGTATCAGCTCACTCAAAGGCGGTAATACGGTT
ATCCACAGAATCAGGGGATAACGCAGGAAAGAACATGTGAGCAAAAGGCCAGCAAAAGGCCAGGAACCGT
AAAAAGGCCGCGTTGCTGGCGTTTTTCCATAGGCTCCGCCCCCCTGACGAGCATCACAAAAATCGACGCT
CAAGTCAGAGGTGGCGAAACCCGACAGGACTATAAAGATACCAGGCGTTTCCCCCTGGAAGCTCCCTCGT
GCGCTCTCCTGTTCCGACCCTGCCGCTTACCGGATACCTGTCCGCCTTTCTCCCTTCGGGAAGCGTGGCG
CTTTCTCATAGCTCACGCTGTAGGTATCTCAGTTCGGTGTAGGTCGTTCGCTCCAAGCTGGGCTGTGTGC
ACGAACCCCCCGTTCAGCCCGACCGCTGCGCCTTATCCGGTAACTATCGTCTTGAGTCCAACCCGGTAAG
ACACGACTTATCGCCACTGGCAGCAGCCACTGGTAACAGGATTAGCAGAGCGAGGTATGTAGGCGGTGCT
ACAGAGTTCTTGAAGTGGTGGCCTAACTACGGCTACACTAGAAGAACAGTATTTGGTATCTGCGCTCTGC
TGAAGCCAGTTACCTTCGGAAAAAGAGTTGGTAGCTCTTGATCCGGCAAACAAACCACCGCTGGTAGCGG
TGGTTTTTTTGTTTGCAAGCAGCAGATTACGCGCAGAAAAAAAGGATCTCAAGAAGATCCTTTGATCTTT
TCTACGGGGTCTGACGCTCAGTGGAACGAAAACTCACGTTAAGGGATTTTGGTCATGAGATTATCAAAAA
GGATCTTCACCTAGATCCTTTTAAATTAAAAATGAAGTTTTAAATCAATCTAAAGTATATATGAGTAAAC
TTGGTCTGACAGTTACCAATGCTTAATCAGTGAGGCACCTATCTCAGCGATCTGTCTATTTCGTTCATCC
ATAGTTGCCTGACTCCCCGTCGTGTAGATAACTACGATACGGGAGGGCTTACCATCTGGCCCCAGTGCTG
CAATGATACCGCGAGACCCACGCTCACCGGCTCCAGATTTATCAGCAATAAACCAGCCAGCCGGAAGGGC
CGAGCGCAGAAGTGGTCCTGCAACTTTATCCGCCTCCATCCAGTCTATTAATTGTTGCCGGGAAGCTAGA
GTAAGTAGTTCGCCAGTTAATAGTTTGCGCAACGTTGTTGCCATTGCTACAGGCATCGTGGTGTCACGCT
CGTCGTTTGGTATGGCTTCATTCAGCTCCGGTTCCCAACGATCAAGGCGAGTTACATGATCCCCCATGTT
GTGCAAAAAAGCGGTTAGCTCCTTCGGTCCTCCGATCGTTGTCAGAAGTAAGTTGGCCGCAGTGTTATCA
CTCATGGTTATGGCAGCACTGCATAATTCTCTTACTGTCATGCCATCCGTAAGATGCTTTTCTGTGACTG
GTGAGTACTCAACCAAGTCATTCTGAGAATAGTGTATGCGGCGACCGAGTTGCTCTTGCCCGGCGTCAAT
ACGGGATAATACCGCGCCACATAGCAGAACTTTAAAAGTGCTCATCATTGGAAAACGTTCTTCGGGGCGA
AAACTCTCAAGGATCTTACCGCTGTTGAGATCCAGTTCGATGTAACCCACTCGTGCACCCAACTGATCTT
CAGCATCTTTTACTTTCACCAGCGTTTCTGGGTGAGCAAAAACAGGAAGGCAAAATGCCGCAAAAAAGGG
AATAAGGGCGACACGGAAATGTTGAATACTCATACTCTTCCTTTTTCAATATTATTGAAGCATTTATCAG
GGTTATTGTCTCATGAGCGGATACATATTTGAATGTATTTAGAAAAATAAACAAATAGGGGTTCCGCGCA
CATTTCCCCGAAAAGTGCCACCTGACGTCTAAGAAACCATTATTATCATGACATTAACCTATAAAAATAG
GCGTATCACGAGGCCCTTTCGTCTCGCGCGTTTCGGTGATGACGGTGAAAACCTCTGACACATGCAGCTC
CCGGAGACGGTCACAGCTTGTCTGTAAGCGGATGCCGGGAGCAGACAAGCCCGTCAGGGCGCGTCAGCGG
GTGTTGGCGGGTGTCGGGGCTGGCTTAACTATGCGGCATCAGAGCAGATTGTACTGAGAGTGCACCATAT
GCGGTGTGAAATACCGCACAGATGCGTAAGGAGAAAATACCGCATCAGGCGCCATTCGCCATTCAGGCTG
CGCAACTGTTGGGAAGGGCGATCGGTGCGGGCCTCTTCGCTATTACGCCAGCTGGCGAAAGGGGGATGTG
CTGCAAGGCGATTAAGTTGGGTAACGCCAGGGTTTTCCCAGTCACGACGTTGTAAAACGACGGCCAGTGA
ATTCATTTAAATTTTTTTGATTCGGTAATCTCCGAACAGAAGGAAGAACGAAGGAAGGAGCACAGACTTA
GATTGGTATATATACGCATATGTAGTGTTGAAGAAACATGAAATTGCCCAGTATTCTTAACCCAACTGCA
CAGAACAAAAACCTGCAGGAAACGAAGATAAAACATGTCCACAAAATCATATACCAGTAGAGCTGAGACT
CATGCAAGTCCGGTTGCATCGAAACTTTTACGTTTAATGGATGAAAAGAAGACCAATTTGTGTGCTTCTC
TTGACGTTCGTTCGACTGATGAGCTATTGAAACTTGTTGAAACGTTGGGTCCATACATTTGCCTTTTGAA
AACACACGTTGATATCTTGGATGATTTCAGTTATGAGGGTACTGTCGTTCCATTGAAAGCATTGGCAGAG
AAATACAAGTTCTTGATATTTGAGGACAGAAAATTCGCCGATATCGGTAACACAGTCAAATTACAATATA
CATCGGGCGTTTACCGTATCGCAGAATGGTCTGATATCACCAACGCCCACGGGGTTACTGGTGCTGGTAT
TGTTGCTGGCTTGAAACAAGGTGCGCAAGAGGTCACCAAAGAACCAAGGGGATTATTGATGCTTGCTGAA
TTGTCTTCCAAGGGTTCTCTAGCACACGGTGAATATACTAAGGGTACCGTTGATATTGCAAAGAGTGATA
AAGATTTCGTTATTGGGTTCATTGCTCAGAACGATATGGGAGGAAGAGAAGAAGGGTTTGATTGGCTAAT
CATGACCCCAGGTGTAGGTTTAGACGACAAAGGCGATGCATTGGGTCAGCAGTACAGAACCGTCGACGAA
GTTGTAAGTGGTGGATCAGATATCATCATTGTTGGCAGAGGACTTTTCGCCAAGGGTAGAGATCCTAAGG
TTGAAGGTGAAAGATACAGAAATGCTGGATGGGAAGCGTACCAAAAGAGAATCAGCGCTCCCCATTAATT
ATACAGGAAACTTAATAGAACAAATCACATATTTAATCTAATAGCCACCTGCATTGGCACGGTGCAACAC
TACTTCAACTTCATCTTACAAAAAGATCACGTGATCTGTTGTATTGGGATCTCTAGAGTAACAATATCAT
GAGACCTTTTATAGAAGTGGCGCCAAAACTAAATGTATTTGAAAATACAAAAAACGCACAGGTTTCTTTA
TATATGT
